Addgene plasmid #185050: pRAR114
Purpose: J23108(spel), pHP14 stability hairpin, strong RBS, L31p coding region E8A mutation, trrnB
Depositing lab: Julius Lucks. Depositing organization: Northwestern University. Publication: Zur and zinc increase expression of E. coli ribosomal protein L31 through RNA-mediated repression of the repressor L31p. Rasmussen RA, Wang S, Camarillo JM, Sosnowski V, Cho BK, Goo YA, Lucks JB, O'Halloran TV. Nucleic Acids Res. 2022 Dec 9;50(22):12739-12753. doi: 10.1093/nar/gkac1086. PubMed 36533433.
Backbone
  Vector backbone: ColE1
  Vector type: Bacterial Expression
Growth in bacteria
  Bacterial resistance: Ampicillin, 100 μg/mL
  Growth temperature: 37°C
  Growth strain: DH5alpha
  Copy number: High Copy
Gene/Insert
  Gene/Insert name: L31p (alt name: ykgM)
  Species: E. coli MG1655
  Mutation: E8A amino acid mutation
  Cloning method: Gibson Cloning
Terms and licenses: Academic/Nonprofit Terms; Industry Terms: Not Available to Industry
How to cite: pRAR114 was a gift from Julius Lucks (Addgene plasmid # 185050 ; http://n2t.net/addgene:185050 ; RRID:Addgene_185050)
