[The description below was written by a language model from this plasmid's Addgene catalogue record and pLannotate feature annotations shown in this document.]
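Description:
pRAR114 is a small (about 3.4 kb) high-copy bacterial expression plasmid built on a ColE1-type backbone. It replicates in E. coli from the ColE1/pMB1-family origin and is selected with ampicillin through a β-lactamase gene driven by its own bla promoter. The annotated sequence also carries several leftovers from pUC/pBR322-style ancestry: short fragments of rop, bom, lacZα and lacI, a partial multiple cloning site, and a lac promoter/operator with a CAP binding site. These are oriented away from the insert and appear to be vestigial rather than part of the designed expression unit.

The payload is a compact synthetic expression cassette for L31p (ykgM, also called rpmE2), the paralog of ribosomal protein L31 from E. coli MG1655, carrying an E8A amino acid substitution. According to the catalogue entry, transcription comes from a constitutive Anderson-series promoter, J23108 (SpeI variant). The automated annotation labels this element J23119, a close relative in the same promoter family. The promoter is followed by the pHP14 stability hairpin, a 5′ RNA structure intended to protect the transcript from degradation, and then by a strong ribosome binding site and the ykgM coding region. Transcription ends in the rrnB terminator region, annotated as a 5S rRNA segment plus the T1 terminator. A short match to a His-tag-containing composite tag lies downstream of the coding sequence, but the record does not describe any tag.

The associated study concerns Zur- and zinc-dependent control of L31 expression through RNA-mediated repression by L31p. This suggests the plasmid provides constitutive expression of a point-mutant L31p for comparison with the wild-type protein, although the record does not state the specific effect of E8A.
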