Features (pLannotate 1.2.2; 16 found; start..end, strand, type, name):
     53..157     -  promoter       AmpR promoter: bla
    252..287     +  CDS            rop (fragment): Rop protein, which maintains plasmids at low copy number; rop
    389..488     +  misc_feature   bom (fragment): basis of mobility region from pBR322
    494..647     -  CDS            lacZα (fragment): LacZα fragment of β-galactosidase; lacZ fragment
    676..709     +  promoter       J23119 promoter: bacterial promoter (Registry of Standard Biological Parts BBa J23119)
    771..1031    +  CDS            ykgM: RL31B_ECOLI - Also known as rpmE2. Experimental evidence at protein level: Swiss-Prot protein existence level 1. From Escherichia coli (strain K12).
   1093..1110    +  CDS            capTEV™ (fragment): composite tag for in vivo biotinylation, TEV protease cleavage, and 6xHis tagging
   1217..1332    +  ncRNA          5S rRNA: Accession: RF00001 - 5S ribosomal RNA
   1336..1382    +  terminator     rrnB T1 terminator: transcription terminator T1 from the E. coli rrnB gene
   1431..1465    +  misc_feature   MCS (fragment): pUC18/19 multiple cloning site
   1502..1518    -  protein_bind   lac operator: The lac repressor binds to the lac operator to inhibit transcription in E. coli. This inhibition can be relieved by adding lactose or isopropyl-β-D-thiogalactopyranoside (IPTG). lac repressor encoded by lacI
   1526..1556    -  promoter       lac promoter: promoter for the E. coli lac operon
   1571..1592    -  protein_bind   CAP binding site: CAP binding activates transcription in the presence of cAMP. E. coli catabolite activator protein
   1605..1697    -  CDS            lacI (fragment): lac repressor; lacI; The lac repressor binds to the lac operator to inhibit transcription in E. coli. This inhibition can be relieved by adding lactose or isopropyl-β-D-thiogalactopyranoside (IPTG).
   1879..2467    -  rep_origin     ori: high-copy-number ColE1/pMB1/pBR322/pUC origin of replication
   2638..52      -  CDS            AmpR (across the origin): β-lactamase; bla; confers resistance to ampicillin, carbenicillin, and related antibiotics
>Addgene plasmid #185050 | pRAR114 | addgene full sequence | sequence record 363359 | Addgene NGS Result
AAAATGCCGCAAAAAAGGGAATAAGGGCGACACGGAAATGTTGAATACTCATACTCTTCCTTTTTCAATA
TTATTGAAGCATTTATCAGGGTTATTGTCTCATGAGCGGATACATATTTGAATGTATTTAGAAAAATAAA
CAAATAGGGGTTCCGCGCACATTTCCCCGAAAAGTGCCACCTGACGTCTAAGAAACCATTATTATCATGA
CATTAACCTATAAAAATAGGCGTATCACGAGGCCCTTTCGTCTCGCGCGTTTCGGTGATGACGGTGAAAA
CCTCTGACACATGCAGCTCCCGGAGACGGTCACAGCTTGTCTGTAAGCGGATGCCGGGAGCAGACAAGCC
CGTCAGGGCGCGTCAGCGGGTGTTGGCGGGTGTCGGGGCTGGCTTAACTATGCGGCATCAGAGCAGATTG
TACTGAGAGTGCACCATATGCGGTGTGAAATACCGCACAGATGCGTAAGGAGAAAATACCGCATCAGGCG
CCATTCGCCATTCAGGCTGCGCAACTGTTGGGAAGGGCGATCGGTGCGGGCCTCTTCGCTATTACGCCAG
CTGGCGAAAGGGGGATGTGCTGCAAGGCGATTAAGTTGGGTAACGCCAGGGTTTTCCCAGTCACGACGTT
GTAAAACGACGGCCAGTAAGATCTCGGCTGAATTCTAAAGATCTCTGACAGCTAGCTCAGTCCTAGGTAT
AATGCTAGCACGTCGACTCTCGAGTGAGATTGTTGACGGTACCGTATTTTGGATCTAGGAGGAAGGATCT
ATGAAGCCCAATATCCATGCTGAGTATCGTACTGTGGTGTTCCACGACACCAGTGTTGATGAGTACTTTA
AAATCGGCTCGACTATCAAAACAGACCGTGAGATTGAGCTGGATGGCGTAACGTATCCATACGTGACAAT
TGATGTCTCTTCTAAATCGCACCCGTTCTATACAGGGAAGCTGAGAACAGTGGCATCAGAAGGAAATGTT
GCACGATTCACCCAACGTTTTGGTCGTTTTGTTAGCACGAAAAAGGGGGCGTGAGAAGCTTGGGCCCGAA
CAAAAACTCATCTCAGAAGAGGATCTGAATAGCGCCGTCGACCATCATCATCATCATCATTGAGTTTAAA
CGGTCTCCAGCTTGGCTGTTTTGGCGGATGAGAGAAGATTTTCAGCCTGATACAGATTAAATCAGAACGC
AGAAGCGGTCTGATAAAACAGAATTTGCCTGGCGGCAGTAGCGCGGTGGTCCCACCTGACCCCATGCCGA
ACTCAGAAGTGAAACGCCGTAGCGCCGATGGTAGTGTGGGGTCTCCCCATGCGAGAGTAGGGAACTGCCA
GGCATCAAATAAAACGAAAGGCTCAGTCGAAAGACTGGGCCTTTCGTTTTATCTGTTGTTTGTCGGTGAA
CTCTGAAAGGAGGAACTATATCCGGATCGAGATCCTCTAGAGTCGACCTGCAGGCATGCAAGCTTGGCGT
AATCATGGTCATAGCTGTTTCCTGTGTGAAATTGTTATCCGCTCACAATTCCACACAACATACGAGCCGG
AAGCATAAAGTGTAAAGCCTGGGGTGCCTAATGAGTGAGCTAACTCACATTAATTGCGTTGCGCTCACTG
CCCGCTTTCCAGTCGGGAAACCTGTCGTGCCAGCTGCATTAATGAATCGGCCAACGCGCGGGGAGAGGCG
GTTTGCGTATTGGGCGCTCTTCCGCTTCCTCGCTCACTGACTCGCTGCGCTCGGTCGTTCGGCTGCGGCG
AGCGGTATCAGCTCACTCAAAGGCGGTAATACGGTTATCCACAGAATCAGGGGATAACGCAGGAAAGAAC
ATGTGAGCAAAAGGCCAGCAAAGGCCAGGAACCGTAAAAAGGCCGCGTTGCTGGCGTTTTTCCATAGGCT
CCGCCCCCCTGACGAGCATCACAAAAATCGACGCTCAAGTCAGAGGTGGCGAAACCCGACAGGACTATAA
AGATACCAGGCGTTTCCCCCTGGAAGCTCCCTCGTGCGCTCTCCTGTTCCGACCCTGCCGCTTACCGGAT
ACCTGTCCGCCTTTCTCCCTTCGGGAAGCGTGGCGCTTTCTCATAGCTCACGCTGTAGGTATCTCAGTTC
GGTGTAGGTCGTTCGCTCCAAGCTGGGCTGTGTGCACGAACCCCCCGTTCAGCCCGACCGCTGCGCCTTA
TCCGGTAACTATCGTCTTGAGTCCAACCCGGTAAGACACGACTTATCGCCACTGGCAGCAGCCACTGGTA
ACAGGATTAGCAGAGCGAGGTATGTAGGCGGTGCTACAGAGTTCTTGAAGTGGTGGCCTAACTACGGCTA
CACTAGAAGAACAGTATTTGGTATCTGCGCTCTGCTGAAGCCAGTTACCTTCGGAAAAAGAGTTGGTAGC
TCTTGATCCGGCAAACAAACCACCGCTGGTAGCGGTGGTTTTTTTGTTTGCAAGCAGCAGATTACGCGCA
GAAAAAAAGGATCTCAAGAAGATCCTTTGATCTTTTCTACGGGGTCTGACGCTCAGTGGAACGAAAACTC
ACGTTAAGGGATTTTGGTCATGAGATTATCAAAAAGGATCTTCACCTAGATCCTTTTAAATTAAAAATGA
AGTTTTAAATCAATCTAAAGTATATATGAGTAAACTTGGTCTGACAGTTACCAATGCTTAATCAGTGAGG
CACCTATCTCAGCGATCTGTCTATTTCGTTCATCCATAGTTGCCTGACTCCCCGTCGTGTAGATAACTAC
GATACGGGAGGGCTTACCATCTGGCCCCAGTGCTGCAATGATACCGCGAGACCCACGCTCACCGGCTCCA
GATTTATCAGCAATAAACCAGCCAGCCGGAAGGGCCGAGCGCAGAAGTGGTCCTGCAACTTTATCCGCCT
CCATCCAGTCTATTAATTGTTGCCGGGAAGCTAGAGTAAGTAGTTCGCCAGTTAATAGTTTGCGCAACGT
TGTTGCCATTGCTACAGGCATCGTGGTGTCACGCTCGTCGTTTGGTATGGCTTCATTCAGCTCCGGTTCC
CAACGATCAAGGCGAGTTACATGATCCCCCATGTTGTGCAAAAAAGCGGTTAGCTCCTTCGGTCCTCCGA
TCGTTGTCAGAAGTAAGTTGGCCGCAGTGTTATCACTCATGGTTATGGCAGCACTGCATAATTCTCTTAC
TGTCATGCCATCCGTAAGATGCTTTTCTGTGACTGGTGAGTACTCAACCAAGTCATTCTGAGAATAGTGT
ATGCGGCGACCGAGTTGCTCTTGCCCGGCGTCAATACGGGATAATACCGCGCCACATAGCAGAACTTTAA
AAGTGCTCATCATTGGAAAACGTTCTTCGGGGCGAAAACTCTCAAGGATCTTACCGCTGTTGAGATCCAG
TTCGATGTAACCCACTCGTGCACCCAACTGATCTTCAGCATCTTTTACTTTCACCAGCGTTTCTGGGTGA
GCAAAAACAGGAAGGC
